>Addgene plasmid #15638 | M72-IRES-tauLacZ LTNL TV | addgene partial sequence | sequence record 22089 | 15638 with T496 (CCT AAG CGT ATT CAA CAA GG)
CCATTGTATGGGATCTGATCTGGGGCCTCGGTGCACATGCTTTACATGTGTTTAGTCGAGGTTAAAAAAA
CGTCTAGGCCCCCCGAACCACGGGGACGTGGTTTTCCTTTGAAAAACACGATGATAATATGGCCACAACC
ATGGCTGAGCCCCGCCAGGAGTTCGACGTGATGGAAGATCATGCTCAGGGGGACTACACCCTGCAAGACC
AGGAGGGTGACATGGACCCCGGCCTGAAAGAGTCTCCCCTGCAGACCCCGGCCGATGATGGATCTGAGGA
ACCAGGCTCTGAAACCTCTGATGCTAAGAGCACTCCGACGGCGGAAGATGCGACAGCACCCTTAGTGGAT
GAGGGAGCCCCCGGTGAGCAGGCGGCCGCTCAGGCCCCCGCGGAGATCCCAGAAGGAACCGCAGCTGAAG
AAGCAGGCATTGGCGACACGTCCAACCTGGAAGACCAAGCTGCCGGACACGTGACCCAAGCTCGCATGGT
CAGTAAAGGCAAAGATGGGACTGGACCCGATGACAAAAAAACCAAGGGGGCGGATGGTAAGCCTGGAACG
AAGATTGCCACACCCCGGGGAGCAGCCCCTCCAGGCCAGAAAGGCCAGGCCAACGCCACCCGGATTCCAG
CAAAAACCACTCCCACCC
