[The description below was written by a language model from this plasmid's Addgene catalogue record.]
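Description:
M72-IRES-tauLacZ LTNL TV is a mouse gene-targeting vector ("TV") built in the pBS (pBluescript-type) cloning backbone, a high-copy plasmid of about 3 kb that is propagated in E. coli under ampicillin selection. It carries a large insert of roughly 17 kb of mouse-derived sequence, assembled by restriction enzyme cloning, so most of the construct is payload rather than backbone. No feature table accompanies the record, so the exact arrangement of homology arms, junctions and regulatory elements cannot be confirmed from the information given.

The name indicates the design. M72 is a mouse odorant receptor gene, and the associated publication concerns axonal sorting into glomeruli in the mouse olfactory system. An internal ribosome entry site (IRES) followed by tauLacZ would allow bicistronic expression, in which the receptor coding sequence and a tau–β-galactosidase fusion reporter are translated from the same transcript. Because the tau moiety associates with microtubules, this type of reporter labels axons, letting neurons that express the tagged receptor be traced to their glomerular targets by histochemical staining. In such a knock-in design, expression would normally rely on the endogenous locus rather than a heterologous promoter, although the record does not state a promoter. "LTNL" is not defined in the record; in targeting vectors of this kind it is generally understood as a loxP-flanked tk-neo selection cassette for embryonic stem cell selection and later Cre-mediated removal, but this is an interpretation of the name. The depositor notes that a mouse strain derived from this plasmid is available from a public repository, which is consistent with its use for homologous recombination in embryonic stem cells.
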