Addgene plasmid #15638: M72-IRES-tauLacZ LTNL TV
Depositing lab: Peter Mombaerts. Depositing organization: Rockefeller University. Publication: A contextual model for axonal sorting into glomeruli in the mouse olfactory system. Feinstein P, Mombaerts P. Cell. 2004 Jun 11. 117(6):817-31. 10.1016/j.cell.2004.05.011 PubMed 15186781.
Backbone
  Vector backbone: pBS
  Backbone size w/o insert (bp): 3000
  Vector type: high copy number
Growth in bacteria
  Bacterial resistance: Ampicillin, 100 μg/mL
  Growth temperature: 37°C
  Growth strain: DH5alpha
  Copy number: High Copy
Gene/Insert
  Gene/Insert name: M72-IRES-tauLacZ LTNL TV
  Species: M. musculus (mouse)
  Insert size (bp): 17000
  Cloning method: Restriction Enzyme
  Sequencing primers: 5′ M13; 3′ reverse
Terms and licenses: Academic/Nonprofit Terms; Industry Terms: Not Available to Industry
Depositor comments: The mouse strain that was derived from this plasmid is available from The Jackson Laboratory: http://jaxmice.jax.org/strain/006596.html
How to cite: M72-IRES-tauLacZ LTNL TV was a gift from Peter Mombaerts (Addgene plasmid # 15638 ; http://n2t.net/addgene:15638 ; RRID:Addgene_15638)
